>Addgene plasmid #115018 | AT4G34220 X018_pECIA2 | addgene full sequence | sequence record 296840 | Addgene NGS Result
GTAAAACGACGGCCAGTGAATTAATTCGTTGCAGGACAGGATGTGGTGCCCGATGTGACTAGCTCTTTGC
TGCAGGCCGTCCTATCCTCTGGTTCCGATAAGAGACCCAGAACTCCGGCCCCCCACCGCCCACCGCCACC
CCCATACATATGTGGTACGCAAGTAAGAGTGCCTGCGCATGCCCCATGTGCCCCACCAAGAGCTTTGCAT
CCCATACAAGTCCCCAAAGTGGAGAACCGAACCAATTCTTCGCGGGCAGAACAAAAGCTTCTGCACACGT
CTCCACTCGAATTTGGAGCCGGCCGGCGTGTGCAAAAGAGGTGAATCGAACGAAAGACCCGTGTGTAAAG
CCGCGTTTCCAAAATGTATAAAACCGAGAGCATCTGGCCAATGTGCATCAGTTGTGGTCAGCAGCAAAAT
CAAGTGAATCATCTCAGTGCAACTAAAGGGGGGATCCGATCTCAATATGAAGTTATGCATATTACTGGCC
GTCGTGGCCTTTGTTGGCCTCTCGCTCGGGAACACTGATGGTGTTCTTCTGCTTACTTTCAAATACTCCA
TCCTCACTGACCCTCTCTCTGTTCTACGCAATTGGAACTATGATGATGCAACACCATGCTTGTGGACAGG
TGTCACATGTACAGAGCTTGGGAAGCCTAACACACCAGACATGTTCAGAGTCACAAGCTTGGTACTTCCC
AACAAACACCTTTTGGGTTCCATCACTCCGGACTTGTTCTCGATTCCATATCTAAGGATCTTGGATCTGT
CTAGCAATTTCTTCAACGGGTCACTCCCGGACTCGGTGTTCAACGCCACTGAGCTTCAGAGTATCTCCCT
TGGAAGCAACAATCTCTCTGGTGATTTGCCCAAGAGTGTCAACAGTGTGACTAATCTCCAGCTCTTGAAT
CTCTCAGCTAACGCATTTACTGGCGAAATTCCGCTCAACATCTCACTTCTGAAGAATCTAACGGTCGTTT
CCTTGTCAAAAAACACCTTTTCAGGTGATATTCCAAGTGGTTTCGAAGCAGCACAGATTCTTGATCTTTC
TTCAAATCTTCTCAACGGCTCTCTTCCCAAGGATTTGGGAGGAAAAAGCCTGCATTACTTGAACTTATCA
CACAACAAAGTCCTCGGCGAGATTTCTCCAAATTTTGCAGAGAAGTTTCCAGCAAATGCCACAGTCGATC
TCTCCTTTAACAACCTCACAGGCCCAATCCCAAGTTCCCTTTCTTTACTTAACCAAAAGGCTGAGTCTTT
TTCCGGTAACCAAGAGCTTTGTGGGAAGCCATTGAAGATCCTTTGTTCAATTCCTTCCACTCTTTCAAAC
CCTCCAAATATCTCTGAAACTACTTCACCAGCAATAGCAGTTAAACCAAGAAGTACAGCTCCAATAAACC
CTTTGACAGAAAAACCAAATCAGACAGGAAAAAGCAAGCTAAAGCCAAGCCTGGAGGTGCTGTTCCAGGG
ACCAGGGAGCGACAAAACTCACACATGCCCACCGTGCCCAGCACCTGAACTCCTGGGGGGACCGTCAGTC
TTCCTCTTCCCCCCAAAACCCAAGGACACCCTCATGATCTCCCGGACCCCTGAGGTCACATGCGTGGTGG
TGGACGTGAGCCACGAAGACCCTGAGGTCAAGTTCAACTGGTACGTGGACGGCGTGGAGGTGCATAATGC
CAAGACAAAGCCGCGGGAGGAGCAGTACAACAGCACGTACCGTGTGGTCAGCGTCCTCACCGTCCTGCAC
CAGGACTGGCTGAATGGCAAGGAGTACAAGTGCAAGGTCTCCAACAAAGCCCTCCCAGCCCCCATCGAGA
AAACCATCTCCAAAGCCAAAGGGCAGCCCCGAGAACCACAGGTGTACACCCTGCCCCCATCCCGGGAGGA
GATGACCAAGAACCAGGTCAGCCTGACCTGCCTGGTCAAAGGCTTCTATCCCAGCGACATCGCCGTGGAG
TGGGAGAGCAATGGGCAGCCGGAGAACAACTACAAGACCACGCCTCCCGTGCTGGACTCCGACGGCTCCT
TCTTCCTCTACAGCAAGCTCACCGTGGACAAGAGCAGGTGGCAGCAGGGGAACGTCTTCTCATGCTCCGT
GATGCATGAGGGTCTGCACAACCACTACACGCAGAAGAGCCTCTCCCTGTCTCCGGGTAAATCTAGAGGG
CCCTTCGAAGGTAAGCCTATCCCTAACCCTCTCCTCGGTCTCGATTCTACGCGTACCGGTCATCATCACC
ATCACCATTGAGTTTAAACCCGCTGATCAGCCTCGACTGTGCCTTCTAAGGCCTGAGCTCGCTGATCAGC
CTCGATCGAGGATCCAGACATGATAAGATACATTGATGAGTTTGGACAAACCACAACTAGAATGCAGTGA
AAAAAATGCTTTATTTGTGAAATTTGTGATGCTATTGCTTTATTTGTAACCATTATAAGCTGCAATAAAC
AAGTTAACAACAACAATTGCATTCATTTTATGTTTCAGGTTCAGGGGGAGGTGTGGGAGGTTTTTTAAAG
CAAGTAAAACCTCTACAAATGTGGTATGGCTGATTATGATCAGTCGACCTGCAGGCATGCAAGCTTGGCG
TAATCATGGTCATAGCTGTTTCCTGTGTGAAATTGTTATCCGCTCACAATTCCACACAACATACGAGCCG
GAAGCATAAAGTGTAAAGCCTGGGGTGCCTAATGAGTGAGCTAACTCACATTAATTGCGTTGCGCTCACT
GCCCGCTTTCCAGTCGGGAAACCTGTCGTGCCAGCTGCATTAATGAATCGGCCAACGCGCGGGGAGAGGC
GGTTTGCGTATTGGGCGCTCTTCCGCTTCCTCGCTCACTGACTCGCTGCGCTCGGTCGTTCGGCTGCGGC
GAGCGGTATCAGCTCACTCAAAGGCGGTAATACGGTTATCCACAGAATCAGGGGATAACGCAGGAAAGAA
CATGTGAGCAAAAGGCCAGCAAAAGGCCAGGAACCGTAAAAAGGCCGCGTTGCTGGCGTTTTTCCATAGG
CTCCGCCCCCCTGACGAGCATCACAAAAATCGACGCTCAAGTCAGAGGTGGCGAAACCCGACAGGACTAT
AAAGATACCAGGCGTTTCCCCCTGGAAGCTCCCTCGTGCGCTCTCCTGTTCCGACCCTGCCGCTTACCGG
ATACCTGTCCGCCTTTCTCCCTTCGGGAAGCGTGGCGCTTTCTCATAGCTCACGCTGTAGGTATCTCAGT
TCGGTGTAGGTCGTTCGCTCCAAGCTGGGCTGTGTGCACGAACCCCCCGTTCAGCCCGACCGCTGCGCCT
TATCCGGTAACTATCGTCTTGAGTCCAACCCGGTAAGACACGACTTATCGCCACTGGCAGCAGCCACTGG
TAACAGGATTAGCAGAGCGAGGTATGTAGGCGGTGCTACAGAGTTCTTGAAGTGGTGGCCTAACTACGGC
TACACTAGAAGAACAGTATTTGGTATCTGCGCTCTGCTGAAGCCAGTTACCTTCGGAAAAAGAGTTGGTA
GCTCTTGATCCGGCAAACAAACCACCGCTGGTAGCGGTGGTTTTTTTGTTTGCAAGCAGCAGATTACGCG
CAGAAAAAAAGGATCTCAAGAAGATCCTTTGATCTTTTCTACGGGGTCTGACGCTCAGTGGAACGAAAAC
TCACGTTAAGGGATTTTGGTCATGAGATTATCAAAAAGGATCTTCACCTAGATCCTTTTAAATTAAAAAT
GAAGTTTTAAATCAATCTAAAGTATATATGAGTAAACTTGGTCTGACAGTTACCAATGCTTAATCAGTGA
GGCACCTATCTCAGCGATCTGTCTATTTCGTTCATCCATAGTTGCCTGACTCCCCGTCGTGTAGATAACT
ACGATACGGGAGGGCTTACCATCTGGCCCCAGTGCTGCAATGATACCGCGAGACCCACGCTCACCGGCTC
CAGATTTATCAGCAATAAACCAGCCAGCCGGAAGGGCCGAGCGCAGAAGTGGTCCTGCAACTTTATCCGC
CTCCATCCAGTCTATTAATTGTTGCCGGGAAGCTAGAGTAAGTAGTTCGCCAGTTAATAGTTTGCGCAAC
GTTGTTGCCATTGCTACAGGCATCGTGGTGTCACGCTCGTCGTTTGGTATGGCTTCATTCAGCTCCGGTT
CCCAACGATCAAGGCGAGTTACATGATCCCCCATGTTGTGCAAAAAAGCGGTTAGCTCCTTCGGTCCTCC
GATCGTTGTCAGAAGTAAGTTGGCCGCAGTGTTATCACTCATGGTTATGGCAGCACTGCATAATTCTCTT
ACTGTCATGCCATCCGTAAGATGCTTTTCTGTGACTGGTGAGTACTCAACCAAGTCATTCTGAGAATAGT
GTATGCGGCGACCGAGTTGCTCTTGCCCGGCGTCAATACGGGATAATACCGCGCCACATAGCAGAACTTT
AAAAGTGCTCATCATTGGAAAACGTTCTTCGGGGCGAAAACTCTCAAGGATCTTACCGCTGTTGAGATCC
AGTTCGATGTAACCCACTCGTGCACCCAACTGATCTTCAGCATCTTTTACTTTCACCAGCGTTTCTGGGT
GAGCAAAAACAGGAAGGCAAAATGCCGCAAAAAAGGGAATAAGGGCGACACGGAAATGTTGAATACTCAT
ACTCTTCCTTTTTCAATATTATTGAAGCATTTATCAGGGTTATTGTCTCATGAGCGGATACATATTTGAA
TGTATTTAGAAAAATAAACAAATAGGGGTTCCGCGCACATTTCCCCGAAAAGTGCCACCTGACGTCTAAG
AAACCATTATTATCATGACATTAACCTATAAAAATAGGCGTATCACGAGGCCCTTTCGTCTCGCGCGTTT
CGGTGATGACGGTGAAAACCTCTGACACATGCAGCTCCCGGAGACGGTCACAGCTTGTCTGTAAGCGGAT
GCCGGGAGCAGACAAGCCCGTCAGGGCGCGTCAGCGGGTGTTGGCGGGTGTCGGGGCTGGCTTAACTATG
CGGCATCAGAGCAGATTGTACTGAGAGTGCACCATATGCGGTGTGAAATACCGCACAGATGCGTAAGGAG
AAAATACCGCATCAGGCGCCATTCGCCATTCAGGCTGCGCAACTGTTGGGAAGGGCGATCGGTGCGGGCC
TCTTCGCTATTACGCCAGCTGGCGAAAGGGGGATGTGCTGCAAGGCGATTAAGTTGGGTAACGCCAGGGT
TTTCCCAGTCACGACGTT
Features (pLannotate 1.2.2; 18 found; start..end, strand, type, name):
     23..449     +  promoter       MT promoter: Drosophila metallothionein promoter
    467..520     +  sig_peptide    BiP signal sequence: Drosophila BiP signal sequence
    521..1447    +  CDS            Y4372_ARATH (fragment): Experimental evidence at protein level: Swiss-Prot protein existence level 1. From Arabidopsis thaliana (Mouse-ear cress).
   1481..2161    +  CDS            IGHG1 (fragment): IGHG1_HUMAN - Experimental evidence at protein level: Swiss-Prot protein existence level 1. Constant region of immunoglobulin heavy chains. Immunoglobulins, also known as antibodies, are membrane-bound or secreted glycoproteins produced by B lymphocytes. In the recognition phase of humoral immunity, the membrane-bound immunoglobulins serve as receptors which, upon binding of a specific antigen, trigger the clonal expansion and differentiation of B lymphocytes into immunoglobulins- secreting plasma cells. Secreted immunoglobulins mediate the effector phase of humoral immunity, which results in
   2180..2221    +  CDS            V5 tag: epitope tag from simian virus 5
   2321..2455    -  polyA_signal   SV40 poly(A) signal: SV40 polyadenylation signal
   2478..2562    -  CDS            large T antigen (fragment): large T antigen from SV40 (simian virus 40)
   2562..2586    +  misc_feature   MCS (fragment): pUC18/19 multiple cloning site
   2623..2639    -  protein_bind   lac operator: The lac repressor binds to the lac operator to inhibit transcription in E. coli. This inhibition can be relieved by adding lactose or isopropyl-β-D-thiogalactopyranoside (IPTG). lac repressor encoded by lacI
   2647..2677    -  promoter       lac promoter: promoter for the E. coli lac operon
   2692..2713    -  protein_bind   CAP binding site: CAP binding activates transcription in the presence of cAMP. E. coli catabolite activator protein
   2726..2818    -  CDS            lacI (fragment): lac repressor; lacI; The lac repressor binds to the lac operator to inhibit transcription in E. coli. This inhibition can be relieved by adding lactose or isopropyl-β-D-thiogalactopyranoside (IPTG).
   3001..3589    -  rep_origin     ori: high-copy-number ColE1/pMB1/pBR322/pUC origin of replication
   3760..4620    -  CDS            AmpR: β-lactamase; bla; confers resistance to ampicillin, carbenicillin, and related antibiotics
   4621..4725    -  promoter       AmpR promoter: bla
   4820..4855    +  CDS            rop (fragment): Rop protein, which maintains plasmids at low copy number; rop
   4957..5056    +  misc_feature   bom (fragment): basis of mobility region from pBR322
   5062..21      -  CDS            lacZα (fragment) (across the origin): LacZα fragment of β-galactosidase; lacZ fragment
