[The description below was written by a language model from this plasmid's Addgene catalogue record and pLannotate feature annotations shown in this document.]
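Description:
AT4G34220 X018_pECIA2 is an insect-cell expression plasmid built on the pECIA2 backbone and designed for secreted production of a plant receptor ectodomain in Drosophila cell culture. In bacteria it is maintained as a high-copy plasmid through a ColE1/pUC-type origin and selected with ampicillin via the β-lactamase gene. The remaining bacterial annotations (lac promoter/operator, and fragments of lacZα, lacI, rop and bom) are backbone remnants with no stated role in the construct's use.

The expression cassette is driven by the Drosophila metallothionein promoter, which is induced by adding copper sulfate to the culture. Downstream, the Drosophila BiP signal sequence directs the product into the secretory pathway and is followed in frame by the extracellular domain of the Arabidopsis thaliana leucine-rich repeat receptor kinase encoded by AT4G34220, inserted by ligation-independent cloning. The ectodomain is fused at its C terminus to a human IgG1 constant-region (Fc) fragment, then a V5 epitope tag and, according to the catalogue entry, a hexahistidine tag, although the His tag is not separately listed in the feature table. An SV40 polyadenylation signal lies downstream of the cassette, annotated on the opposite strand.

The record defines this plasmid as the bait vector of a pair, to be used with the matching prey construct for the same ectodomain in pECIA14. The Fc fusion would allow the secreted bait to be captured, and the V5 and His tags offer detection or purification handles. The set comes from a study mapping an extracellular interaction network among Arabidopsis LRR receptor kinases, so the construct serves for pairwise testing of ectodomain interactions.
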