Addgene plasmid #115018: AT4G34220 X018_pECIA2
Purpose: Bait vector AT4G34220 X018_pECIA2 should be used with prey vector AT4G34220 X018_pECIA14.
Depositing lab: Youssef Belkhadir. Depositing organization: Gregor Mendel Institute of Molecular Plant Biology. Publication: An extracellular network of Arabidopsis leucine-rich repeat receptor kinases. Smakowska-Luzan E, Mott GA, Parys K, Stegmann M, Howton TC, Layeghifard M, Neuhold J, Lehner A, Kong J, Grunwald K, Weinberger N, Satbhai SB, Mayer D, Busch W, Madalinski M, Stolt-Bergner P, Provart NJ, Mukhtar MS, Zipfel C, Desveaux D, Guttman DS, Belkhadir Y. Nature. 2018 Jan 18;553(7688):342-346. doi: 10.1038/nature25184. Epub 2018 Jan 10. PubMed 29320478.
Backbone
  Vector backbone: pECIA2
  Backbone manufacturer: Chris Garcia (Addgene plasmid # 47032)
  Vector type: Insect Expression
Growth in bacteria
  Bacterial resistance: Ampicillin, 100 μg/mL
  Growth temperature: 37°C
  Growth strain: DH5alpha
  Copy number: High Copy
Gene/Insert
  Gene/Insert name: AT4G34220
  Species: A. thaliana (mustard weed)
  Entrez Gene: AT4G34220 (a.k.a. AT4G34220, F10M10.12)
  Promoter: Metallothionein (Copper-Inducible)
  Tag / fusion protein: Fc, V5 and hexahistidine tags (C terminal on backbone)
  Cloning method: Ligation Independent Cloning
Terms and licenses: Academic/Nonprofit Terms; Industry Terms: Not Available to Industry
Depositor comments: Plasmid for secreted expression in Drosophila cell culture by induction via CuSO4. Insert is an extracellular domain of indicated LRR-RK, C-terminally tagged with Fc, V5 and hexahistidine tags. Insert Protein Sequence: NTDGVLLLTFKYSILTDPLSVLRNWNYDDATPCLWTGVTCTELGKPNTPDMFRVTSLVLPNKHLLGSITPDLFSIPYLRILDLSSNFFNGSLPDSVFNATELQSISLGSNNLSGDLPKSVNSVTNLQLLNLSANAFTGEIPLNISLLKNLTVVSLSKNTFSGDIPSGFEAAQILDLSSNLLNGSLPKDLGGKSLHYLNLSHNKVLGEISPNFAEKFPANATVDLSFNNLTGPIPSSLSLLNQKAESFSGNQELCGKPLKILCSIPSTLSNPPNISETTSPAIAVKPRSTAPINPLTEKPNQTGKSKLKPS
How to cite: AT4G34220 X018_pECIA2 was a gift from Youssef Belkhadir (Addgene plasmid # 115018 ; http://n2t.net/addgene:115018 ; RRID:Addgene_115018)
